Addgene plasmid #160944: MSCV-HA-Nr4a1-Zf2
Purpose: Generation of retrovirus for the overexpression of Nr4a1 mutant (zinc finger 2 deletion)
Depositing lab: Matthew Steinhauser. Depositing organization: Brigham and Women's Hospital. Publication: Targeting nuclear receptor NR4A1-dependent adipocyte progenitor quiescence promotes metabolic adaptation to obesity. Zhang Y, Federation AJ, Kim S, O'Keefe JP, Lun M, Xiang D, Brown JD, Steinhauser ML. J Clin Invest. 2018 Nov 1;128(11):4898-4911. doi: 10.1172/JCI98353. Epub 2018 Oct 2. PubMed 30277475.
Backbone
  Vector backbone: pMSCV-PIG
  Backbone manufacturer: Addgene 21654
  Backbone size w/o insert (bp): 7656
  Total vector size (bp): 9456
  Vector type: Mammalian Expression, Retroviral
  Selectable markers: Puromycin
Growth in bacteria
  Bacterial resistance: Ampicillin, 100 μg/mL
  Growth temperature: 37°C
  Growth strain: NEB Stable
  Copy number: High Copy
Gene/Insert
  Gene/Insert name: Nr4a1
  Species: M. musculus (mouse)
  Mutation: Deletion of Zinc finger 2 (C306 to C330)
  Entrez Gene: Nr4a1 (a.k.a. GFRP1, Gfrp, Hbr-1, Hbr1, Hmr, N10, NGFI-B, NGFIB, NP10, NUR77-1, NUR77-2, TIS1, TR3, nur77)
  Promoter: MSCV-LTR
  Tag / fusion protein: HA tag (N terminal on insert)
  Cloning method: Restriction Enzyme; 5′ cloning site XhoI (not destroyed); 3′ cloning site EcoRI (not destroyed)
  Sequencing primers: 5′ pLXSN: cccttgaacctcctcgttcgacc; 3′ MSCV Rev: cagcggggctgctaaagcgcatgc
Terms and licenses: Academic/Nonprofit Terms; Industry Terms: Not Available to Industry
Depositor comments: Please note: Plasmid contains a 36bp deletion in the PGK promoter. This deletion is not known to affect plasmid function.
How to cite: MSCV-HA-Nr4a1-Zf2 was a gift from Matthew Steinhauser (Addgene plasmid # 160944 ; http://n2t.net/addgene:160944 ; RRID:Addgene_160944)
