[The description below was written by a language model from this plasmid's Addgene catalogue record and the feature table of its GenBank file.]
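Description:
MSCV-HA-Nr4a1-Zf2 is a gammaretroviral expression plasmid built on the pMSCV-PIG backbone and intended for producing retrovirus that overexpresses a mutant form of mouse Nr4a1 (also known as Nur77/NGFI-B) in mammalian cells. In bacteria it is maintained through a high-copy ColE1/pUC-type origin and selected with ampicillin via the bla gene. The catalogue lists a total size of 9456 bp, whereas the held sequence record is 9349 bp; the depositor also notes a 36 bp deletion in the PGK promoter that is not known to affect function.

The proviral region is flanked by 5′ and 3′ long terminal repeats from murine embryonic stem cell virus, followed on the 5′ side by the MESV Psi packaging signal and a truncated, start-codon-less MMLV gag fragment, which together allow the genomic RNA to be encapsidated when viral proteins are supplied in trans by a packaging system. The 5′ LTR drives transcription of the insert, cloned between XhoI and EcoRI sites: an N-terminal HA epitope tag fused to Nr4a1 lacking the second zinc finger (C306 to C330). The Nr4a1 coding region itself is not annotated in the feature table, but it lies between the HA tag and the MSCV reverse primer site. Downstream, a PGK promoter region (indicated by a primer site and the depositor comment) precedes puromycin N-acetyltransferase, an EMCV IRES and EGFP, so transduced cells can be selected with puromycin and tracked by green fluorescence. The HA tag allows detection of the mutant protein. The associated publication concerns NR4A1-dependent quiescence of adipocyte progenitors.
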