LOCUS       Exported 9349 bp ds-DNA circular SYN 13-MAY-2021
DEFINITION  Generation of retrovirus for the overexpression of Nr4a1 mutant
            (zinc finger 2 deletion).
ACCESSION   .
VERSION     .
KEYWORDS    MSCV-HA-Nr4a1-Zf2
SOURCE      synthetic DNA construct
  ORGANISM  synthetic DNA construct
REFERENCE   1 (bases 1 to 9349)
  AUTHORS   Zhang Y, Federation AJ, Kim S, O'Keefe JP, Lun M, Xiang D, Brown JD,
            Steinhauser ML
  TITLE     Targeting nuclear receptor NR4A1-dependent adipocyte progenitor
            quiescence promotes metabolic adaptation to obesity.
  JOURNAL   J Clin Invest. 2018 Nov 1;128(11):4898-4911. doi: 10.1172/JCI98353.
            Epub 2018 Oct 2.
  PUBMED    30277475
REFERENCE   2 (bases 1 to 9349)
  AUTHORS   .
  TITLE     Direct Submission
  JOURNAL   Exported May 13, 2021 from SnapGene Server 1.1.58
            http://www.snapgene.com
FEATURES             Location/Qualifiers
     source          1..9349
                     /organism="synthetic DNA construct"
                     /mol_type="other DNA"
     misc_feature    579..920
                     /label=MESV Psi
                     /note="packaging signal of murine embryonic stem cell
                     virus"
     CDS             987..1403
                     /label=gag (truncated)
                     /note="truncated Moloney murine leukemia virus (MMLV) gag
                     gene lacking the start codon"
     primer_bind     1333..1355
                     /label=pLXSN 5'
                     /note="Murine stem cell virus, forward primer. Also called
                     MSCV"
     primer_bind     1371..1387
                     /label=pBABE 5'
                     /note="Psi packaging signal, forward primer for pBABE
                     vectors"
     CDS             1431..1457
                     /codon_start=1
                     /product="HA (human influenza hemagglutinin) epitope tag"
                     /label=HA
                     /translation="YPYDVPDYA"
     primer_bind     complement(3231..3254)
                     /label=MSCV-rev
                     /note="Murine stem cell virus, reverse primer"
     primer_bind     3592..3611
                     /label=mPGK-F
                     /note="Mouse PGK promoter, forward primer"
     CDS             3680..4279
                     /codon_start=1
                     /gene="pac from Streptomyces alboniger"
                     /product="puromycin N-acetyltransferase"
                     /label=PuroR
                     /note="confers resistance to puromycin"
                     /translation="MTEYKPTVRLATRDDVPRAVRTLAAAFADYPATRHTVDPDRHIER
                     VTELQELFLTRVGLDIGKVWVADDGAAVAVWTTPESVEAGAVFAEIGPRMAELSGSRLA
                     AQQQMEGLLAPHRPKEPAWFLATVGVSPDHQGKGLGSAVVLPGVEAAERAGVPAFLETS
                     APRNLPFYERLGFTVTADVEVPEGPRTWCMTRKPGA"
     primer_bind     complement(3680..3699)
                     /label=Puro-R
                     /note="Puromycin resistance gene, reverse primer. Also
                     called puro-variant-R"
     primer_bind     4176..4196
                     /label=Puro-F
                     /note="Puromycin resistance gene, forward primer"
     misc_feature    4357..4909
                     /label=IRES
                     /note="internal ribosome entry site (IRES) of the
                     encephalomyocarditis virus (EMCV)"
     primer_bind     complement(4501..4518)
                     /label=IRES reverse
                     /note="IRES internal ribosome entry site, reverse primer.
                     Also called pCDH-rev"
     primer_bind     4728..4747
                     /label=IRES-F
                     /note="IRES internal ribosome entry site, forward primer"
     CDS             4921..5640
                     /codon_start=1
                     /product="the original enhanced GFP (Yang et al., 1996)"
                     /label=EGFP
                     /note="mammalian codon-optimized"
                     /translation="MVSKGEELFTGVVPILVELDGDVNGHKFSVSGEGEGDATYGKLTL
                     KFICTTGKLPVPWPTLVTTLTYGVQCFSRYPDHMKQHDFFKSAMPEGYVQERTIFFKDD
                     GNYKTRAEVKFEGDTLVNRIELKGIDFKEDGNILGHKLEYNYNSHNVYIMADKQKNGIK
                     ANFKIRHNIEDGSVQLADHYQQNTPIGDGPVLLPDNHYLSTQSALSKDPNEKRDHMVLL
                     EFVTAAGITLGMDELYK"
     primer_bind     complement(4966..4987)
                     /label=EGFP-N
                     /note="EGFP, reverse primer"
     primer_bind     complement(5227..5246)
                     /label=EXFP-R
                     /note="For distinguishing EGFP variants, reverse primer"
     primer_bind     5574..5595
                     /label=EGFP-C
                     /note="EGFP, forward primer"
     LTR             5742..6256
                     /label=3' LTR
                     /note="3' long terminal repeat from murine embryonic stem
                     cell virus"
     protein_bind    6418..6434
                     /label=lac operator
                     /bound_moiety="lac repressor encoded by lacI"
                     /note="The lac repressor binds to the lac operator to
                     inhibit transcription in E. coli. This inhibition can be
                     relieved by adding lactose or
                     isopropyl-beta-D-thiogalactopyranoside (IPTG)."
     promoter        complement(6442..6472)
                     /label=lac promoter
                     /note="promoter for the E. coli lac operon"
     protein_bind    6487..6508
                     /label=CAP binding site
                     /bound_moiety="E. coli catabolite activator protein"
                     /note="CAP binding activates transcription in the presence
                     of cAMP."
     primer_bind     complement(6625..6642)
                     /label=L4440
                     /note="L4440 vector, forward primer"
     rep_origin      complement(6796..7384)
                     /direction=LEFT
                     /label=ori
                     /note="high-copy-number ColE1/pMB1/pBR322/pUC origin of
                     replication"
     primer_bind     complement(6876..6895)
                     /label=pBR322ori-F
                     /note="pBR322 origin, forward primer"
     CDS             complement(7555..8415)
                     /codon_start=1
                     /gene="bla"
                     /product="beta-lactamase"
                     /label=AmpR
                     /note="confers resistance to ampicillin, carbenicillin, and
                     related antibiotics"
                     /translation="MSIQHFRVALIPFFAAFCLPVFAHPETLVKVKDAEDQLGARVGYI
                     ELDLNSGKILESFRPEERFPMMSTFKVLLCGAVLSRIDAGQEQLGRRIHYSQNDLVEYS
                     PVTEKHLTDGMTVRELCSAAITMSDNTAANLLLTTIGGPKELTAFLHNMGDHVTRLDRW
                     EPELNEAIPNDERDTTMPVAMATTLRKLLTGELLTLASRQQLIDWMEADKVAGPLLRSA
                     LPAGWFIADKSGAGERGSRGIIAALGPDGKPSRIVVIYTTGSQATMDERNRQIAEIGAS
                     LIKHW"
     primer_bind     8178..8197
                     /label=Amp-R
                     /note="Ampicillin resistance gene, reverse primer"
     promoter        complement(8416..8520)
                     /gene="bla"
                     /label=AmpR promoter
     primer_bind     8588..8606
                     /label=pBRforEco
                     /note="pBR322 vectors, upsteam of EcoRI site, forward
                     primer"
     primer_bind     complement(8644..8666)
                     /label=pGEX 3'
                     /note="pGEX vectors, reverse primer"
     primer_bind     8766..8785
                     /label=pRS-marker
                     /note="pRS vectors, use to sequence yeast selectable
                     marker"
     primer_bind     8979..9001
                     /label=M13/pUC Forward
                     /note="In lacZ gene"
     primer_bind     9129..9148
                     /label=pBRrevBam
                     /note="pBR322 vectors, tet region, downstream of BamHI,
                     reverse primer"
     LTR             9348..515
                     /label=5' LTR
                     /note="5' long terminal repeat from murine embryonic stem
                     cell virus"
ORIGIN
        1 tgaaagaccc cacctgtagg tttggcaagc tagcttaagt aacgccattt tgcaaggcat
       61 ggaaaataca taactgagaa tagagaagtt cagatcaagg ttaggaacag agagacagca
      121 gaatatgggc caaacaggat atctgtggta agcagttcct gccccggctc agggccaaga
      181 acagatggtc cccagatgcg gtcccgccct cagcagtttc tagagaacca tcagatgttt
      241 ccagggtgcc ccaaggacct gaaatgaccc tgtgccttat ttgaactaac caatcagttc
      301 gcttctcgct tctgttcgcg cgcttctgct ccccgagctc aataaaagag cccacaaccc
      361 ctcactcggc gcgccagtcc tccgatagac tgcgtcgccc gggtacccgt attcccaata
      421 aagcctcttg ctgtttgcat ccgaatcgtg gactcgctga tccttgggag ggtctcctca
      481 gattgattga ctgcccacct cgggggtctt tcatttggag gttccaccga gatttggaga
      541 cccctgccca gggaccaccg acccccccgc cgggaggtaa gctggccagc ggtcgtttcg
      601 tgtctgtctc tgtctttgtg cgtgtttgtg ccggcatcta atgtttgcgc ctgcgtctgt
      661 actagttagc taactagctc tgtatctggc ggacccgtgg tggaactgac gagttctgaa
      721 cacccggccg caaccctggg agacgtccca gggactttgg gggccgtttt tgtggcccga
      781 cctgaggaag ggagtcgatg tggaatccga ccccgtcagg atatgtggtt ctggtaggag
      841 acgagaacct aaaacagttc ccgcctccgt ctgaattttt gctttcggtt tggaacctaa
      901 gccgcgcgtc ttgtctgctg cagcgctgca gcatcgttct gtgttgtctc tgtctgactg
      961 tgtttctgta tttgtctgaa aattagggcc agactgttac cactccctta agtttgacct
     1021 taggtcactg gaaagatgtc gagcggatcg ctcacaacca gtcggtagat gtcaagaaga
     1081 gacgttgggt taccttctgc tctgcagaat ggccaacctt taacgtcgga tggccgcgag
     1141 acggcacctt taaccgagac ctcatcaccc aggttaagat caaggtcttt tcacctggcc
     1201 cgcatggaca cccagaccag gtcccctaca tcgtgacctg ggaagccttg gcttttgacc
     1261 cccctccctg ggtcaagccc tttgtacacc ctaagcctcc gcctcctctt cctccatccg
     1321 ccccgtctct cccccttgaa cctcctcgtt cgaccccgcc tcgatcctcc ctttatccag
     1381 ccctcactcc ttctctaggc gccggaatta gatctctcga ggccaccatg tacccatacg
     1441 atgttccgga ttacgctccc tgtattcaag ctcaatatgg aacaccagca acgagcccag
     1501 gaccgcgtga ccacctgacc ggtgatcccc tggcccttga gttcggcaag cctaccatgg
     1561 acctggccag ccccgagaca gcacctgccg cacctgctac actgcccagc ttcagcacct
     1621 tcatggacgg gtacaccgga gagtttgaca ccttcctcta ccagctgccg gggacgaccc
     1681 agccgtgctc ctcagcttgt tcctctgcct cctccacgtc ttcttcctca tcctcggcca
     1741 cctcccccgc ttcggcgtcc ttcaagtttg aggacttcca ggtgtacggc tgctacccgg
     1801 gcaccctgag cggcccatta gatgagaccc tatcctccag cggctctgag tactatggca
     1861 gtccctgctc agccccctcg ccatctacac ccaacttcca gccgtcccag ctttctccct
     1921 gggacggctc atttggccac ttctccccga gccagactta tgaaggcctc tgggcatgga
     1981 cagagcagtt gcctaaggct tcttcagggc ctccgccacc tccaaccttc ttctccttca
     2041 gtcctcccac tggccccagc cccagcctgg cccagagttc tctgaaattg ttcccaccac
     2101 cagccaccca ccagcttggg gagggggaga gctattccat gccagcagct ttccccggct
     2161 tggcacccac ctctccgaac cgtgacactt ccggcattct ggacgcaccc gtgacctcca
     2221 ccaagtcccg gagcggggct tcaggtggca gcgagggccg ctgtgcagtc tgtggtgaca
     2281 atgcttcgtg tcagcactat ggggtccgca cctgtgaggg ctgcaagggc ttcttcaagc
     2341 gcacagtaca gaaaagcgcc aagtacatcc tggctgtggg catggtgaag gaagttgtac
     2401 ggacagacag cctaaaaggg cggcggggcc ggctaccttc aaaacccaag cagcctccag
     2461 atgcctcccc taccaatctt ctcacttccc tcatccgggc acacttggac tccgggccta
     2521 gcactgccaa attggactat tccaagttcc aggaactggt gctgccccgc ttcgggaagg
     2581 aagatgccgg tgacgtgcaa caattttatg acttgctctc tggttccctg gacgttatcc
     2641 gaaagtgggc agaaaaaatc cctggcttca ttgagctttg cccaggagac caagacctgt
     2701 tgctagagtc tgccttcctg gaactcttca tcctccgcct ggcataccga tctaaacccg
     2761 gtgaggggaa gctcatcttc tgctcaggcc tggtactaca ccagctgcag tgtgcccgtg
     2821 gctttggtga ttggattgac aacatcctgg ccttctcacg gtccctgcac agcttgggtg
     2881 ttgatgttcc cgcctttgcc tgcctgtccg ctctggtcct catcactgat cgacacgggc
     2941 tccaggaccc tcgtcgggtg gaagagctgc agaatcgcat tgctagctgt ctgaaggagc
     3001 acatggctac cgtggcagga gacccacagc cggccagctg cctgtcacgt ctgctgggca
     3061 aactgcctga gcttcggacc ctgtgcactc aaggcctgca gcgcatcttt tgcctcaagt
     3121 tggaggactt ggtaccccct ccacctattg tggacaagat ctttatggac acattgtctt
     3181 tctgagaatt ctaccgggta ggggaggcgc ttttcccaag gcagtctgga gcatgcgctt
     3241 tagcagcccc gctgggcact tggcgctaca caagtggcct ctggcctcgc acacattcca
     3301 catccaccgg taggcgccaa ccggctccgt tctttggtgg ccccttcgcg ccaccttcta
     3361 ctcctcccct agtcaggaag ttcccccccg ccccgcagct cgcgtcgtgc aggacgtgac
     3421 aaatggaagt agcacgtctc actagtctcg tgcagatgga cagcaccgct gagcaatgga
     3481 agcgggtagg cctttggggc agcggccaat agcagctttg ctccttcgct ttctgggctc
     3541 agaggctggg aaggggcggg gcgggcgccc gaaggtcctc cggaggcccg gcattctgca
     3601 cgcttcaaaa gcgcacgtct gccgcgctgt tctcctcttc ctcatctccg ggcctttcga
     3661 cctgcagccc aagcttacca tgaccgagta caagcccacg gtgcgcctcg ccacccgcga
     3721 cgacgtcccc agggccgtac gcaccctcgc cgccgcgttc gccgactacc ccgccacgcg
     3781 ccacaccgtc gatccggacc gccacatcga gcgggtcacc gagctgcaag aactcttcct
     3841 cacgcgcgtc gggctcgaca tcggcaaggt gtgggtcgcg gacgacggcg ccgcggtggc
     3901 ggtctggacc acgccggaga gcgtcgaagc gggggcggtg ttcgccgaga tcggcccgcg
     3961 catggccgag ttgagcggtt cccggctggc cgcgcagcaa cagatggaag gcctcctggc
     4021 gccgcaccgg cccaaggagc ccgcgtggtt cctggccacc gtcggcgtct cgcccgacca
     4081 ccagggcaag ggtctgggca gcgccgtcgt gctccccgga gtggaggcgg ccgagcgcgc
     4141 cggggtgccc gccttcctgg agacctccgc gccccgcaac ctccccttct acgagcggct
     4201 cggcttcacc gtcaccgccg acgtcgaggt gcccgaagga ccgcgcacct ggtgcatgac
     4261 ccgcaagccc ggtgcctgac gcccgcccca cgacccgcag cgcccgaccg aaaggagcgc
     4321 acgaccccat gcatccaatt ccgccccccc cccctaacgt tactggccga agccgcttgg
     4381 aataaggccg gtgtgcgttt gtctatatgt tattttccac catattgccg tcttttggca
     4441 atgtgagggc ccggaaacct ggccctgtct tcttgacgag cattcctagg ggtctttccc
     4501 ctctcgccaa aggaatgcaa ggtctgttga atgtcgtgaa ggaagcagtt cctctggaag
     4561 cttcttgaag acaaacaacg tctgtagcga ccctttgcag gcagcggaac cccccacctg
     4621 gcgacaggtg cctctgcggc caaaagccac gtgtataaga tacacctgca aaggcggcac
     4681 aaccccagtg ccacgttgtg agttggatag ttgtggaaag agtcaaatgg ctctcctcaa
     4741 gcgtattcaa caaggggctg aaggatgccc agaaggtacc ccattgtatg ggatctgatc
     4801 tggggcctcg gtgcacatgc tttacatgtg tttagtcgag gttaaaaaaa cgtctaggcc
     4861 ccccgaacca cggggacgtg gttttccttt gaaaaacacg atgataatat ggccacaacc
     4921 atggtgagca agggcgagga gctgttcacc ggggtggtgc ccatcctggt cgagctggac
     4981 ggcgacgtaa acggccacaa gttcagcgtg tctggcgagg gcgagggcga tgccacctac
     5041 ggcaagctga ccctgaagtt catctgcacc accggcaagc tgcccgtgcc ctggcccacc
     5101 ctcgtgacca ccctgaccta cggcgtgcag tgcttcagcc gctaccccga ccacatgaag
     5161 cagcacgact tcttcaagtc cgccatgccc gaaggctacg tccaggagcg caccatcttc
     5221 ttcaaggacg acggcaacta caagacccgc gccgaggtga agttcgaggg cgacaccctg
     5281 gtgaaccgca tcgagctgaa gggcatcgac ttcaaggagg acggcaacat cctggggcac
     5341 aagctggagt acaactacaa cagccacaac gtctatatca tggccgacaa gcagaagaac
     5401 ggcatcaagg cgaacttcaa gatccgccac aacatcgagg acggcagcgt gcagctcgcc
     5461 gaccactacc agcagaacac ccccatcggc gacggccccg tgctgctgcc cgacaaccac
     5521 tacctgagca cccagtccgc cctgagcaaa gaccccaacg agaagcgcga tcacatggtc
     5581 ctgctggagt tcgtgaccgc cgccgggatc actctcggca tggacgagct gtacaagtaa
     5641 tgaattaatt aagaattatc aagcttatcg ataccgtcga cctgcagcca agcttatcga
     5701 taaaataaaa gattttattt agtctccaga aaaagggggg aatgaaagac cccacctgta
     5761 ggtttggcaa gctagcttaa gtaacgccat tttgcaaggc atggaaaata cataactgag
     5821 aatagagaag ttcagatcaa ggttaggaac agagagacag cagaatatgg gccaaacagg
     5881 atatctgtgg taagcagttc ctgccccggc tcagggccaa gaacagatgg tccccagatg
     5941 cggtcccgcc ctcagcagtt tctagagaac catcagatgt ttccagggtg ccccaaggac
     6001 ctgaaatgac cctgtgcctt atttgaacta accaatcagt tcgcttctcg cttctgttcg
     6061 cgcgcttctg ctccccgagc tcaataaaag agcccacaac ccctcactcg gcgcgccagt
     6121 cctccgatag actgcgtcgc ccgggtaccc gtgtatccaa taaaccctct tgcagttgca
     6181 tccgacttgt ggtctcgctg ttccttggga gggtctcctc tgagtgattg actacccgtc
     6241 agcgggggtc tttcatgggt aacagtttct tgaagttgga gaacaacatt ctgagggtag
     6301 gagtcgaata ttaagtaatc ctgactcaat tagccactgt tttgaatcca catactccaa
     6361 tactcctgaa atagttcatt atggacagcg cagaaagagc tggggagaat tgtgaaattg
     6421 ttatccgctc acaattccac acaacatacg agccggaagc ataaagtgta aagcctgggg
     6481 tgcctaatga gtgagctaac tcacattaat tgcgttgcgc tcactgcccg ctttccagtc
     6541 gggaaacctg tcgtgccagc tgcattaatg aatcggccaa cgcgcgggga gaggcggttt
     6601 gcgtattggg cgctcttccg cttcctcgct cactgactcg ctgcgctcgg tcgttcggct
     6661 gcggcgagcg gtatcagctc actcaaaggc ggtaatacgg ttatccacag aatcagggga
     6721 taacgcagga aagaacatgt gagcaaaagg ccagcaaaag gccaggaacc gtaaaaaggc
     6781 cgcgttgctg gcgtttttcc ataggctccg cccccctgac gagcatcaca aaaatcgacg
     6841 ctcaagtcag aggtggcgaa acccgacagg actataaaga taccaggcgt ttccccctgg
     6901 aagctccctc gtgcgctctc ctgttccgac cctgccgctt accggatacc tgtccgcctt
     6961 tctcccttcg ggaagcgtgg cgctttctca tagctcacgc tgtaggtatc tcagttcggt
     7021 gtaggtcgtt cgctccaagc tgggctgtgt gcacgaaccc cccgttcagc ccgaccgctg
     7081 cgccttatcc ggtaactatc gtcttgagtc caacccggta agacacgact tatcgccact
     7141 ggcagcagcc actggtaaca ggattagcag agcgaggtat gtaggcggtg ctacagagtt
     7201 cttgaagtgg tggcctaact acggctacac tagaagaaca gtatttggta tctgcgctct
     7261 gctgaagcca gttaccttcg gaaaaagagt tggtagctct tgatccggca aacaaaccac
     7321 cgctggtagc ggtggttttt ttgtttgcaa gcagcagatt acgcgcagaa aaaaaggatc
     7381 tcaagaagat cctttgatct tttctacggg gtctgacgct cagtggaacg aaaactcacg
     7441 ttaagggatt ttggtcatga gattatcaaa aaggatcttc acctagatcc ttttaaatta
     7501 aaaatgaagt tttaaatcaa tctaaagtat atatgagtaa acttggtctg acagttacca
     7561 atgcttaatc agtgaggcac ctatctcagc gatctgtcta tttcgttcat ccatagttgc
     7621 ctgactcccc gtcgtgtaga taactacgat acgggagggc ttaccatctg gccccagtgc
     7681 tgcaatgata ccgcgagacc cacgctcacc ggctccagat ttatcagcaa taaaccagcc
     7741 agccggaagg gccgagcgca gaagtggtcc tgcaacttta tccgcctcca tccagtctat
     7801 taattgttgc cgggaagcta gagtaagtag ttcgccagtt aatagtttgc gcaacgttgt
     7861 tgccattgct acaggcatcg tggtgtcacg ctcgtcgttt ggtatggctt cattcagctc
     7921 cggttcccaa cgatcaaggc gagttacatg atcccccatg ttgtgcaaaa aagcggttag
     7981 ctccttcggt cctccgatcg ttgtcagaag taagttggcc gcagtgttat cactcatggt
     8041 tatggcagca ctgcataatt ctcttactgt catgccatcc gtaagatgct tttctgtgac
     8101 tggtgagtac tcaaccaagt cattctgaga atagtgtatg cggcgaccga gttgctcttg
     8161 cccggcgtca atacgggata ataccgcgcc acatagcaga actttaaaag tgctcatcat
     8221 tggaaaacgt tcttcggggc gaaaactctc aaggatctta ccgctgttga gatccagttc
     8281 gatgtaaccc actcgtgcac ccaactgatc ttcagcatct tttactttca ccagcgtttc
     8341 tgggtgagca aaaacaggaa ggcaaaatgc cgcaaaaaag ggaataaggg cgacacggaa
     8401 atgttgaata ctcatactct tcctttttca atattattga agcatttatc agggttattg
     8461 tctcatgagc ggatacatat ttgaatgtat ttagaaaaat aaacaaatag gggttccgcg
     8521 cacatttccc cgaaaagtgc cacctgacgt ctaagaaacc attattatca tgacattaac
     8581 ctataaaaat aggcgtatca cgaggccctt tcgtctcgcg cgtttcggtg atgacggtga
     8641 aaacctctga cacatgcagc tcccggagac ggtcacagct tgtctgtaag cggatgccgg
     8701 gagcagacaa gcccgtcagg gcgcgtcagc gggtgttggc gggtgtcggg gctggcttaa
     8761 ctatgcggca tcagagcaga ttgtactgag agtgcaccat atgcggtgtg aaataccgca
     8821 cagatgcgta aggagaaaat accgcatcag gcgccattcg ccattcaggc tgcgcaactg
     8881 ttgggaaggg cgatcggtgc gggcctcttc gctattacgc cagctggcga aagggggatg
     8941 tgctgcaagg cgattaagtt gggtaacgcc agggttttcc cagtcacgac gttgtaaaac
     9001 gacggcgcaa ggaatggtgc atgcaaggag atggcgccca acagtccccc ggccacgggg
     9061 cctgccacca tacccacgcc gaaacaagcg ctcatgagcc cgaagtggcg agcccgatct
     9121 tccccatcgg tgatgtcggc gatataggcg ccagcaaccg cacctgtggc gccggtgatg
     9181 ccggccacga tgcgtccggc gtagaggcga ttagtccaat ttgttaaaga caggatatca
     9241 gtggtccagg ctctagtttt gactcaacaa tatcaccagc tgaagcctat agagtacgag
     9301 ccatagataa aataaaagat tttatttagt ctccagaaaa aggggggaa
//
